Addgene plasmid #52110: pMSCV-IRES-DsRed FP (pMIDsRed II)
Purpose: (Empty Backbone) a bicistronic IRES-DsRed containing retroviral vector, MCS is expanded from pMSCV-IRES-GFP
Depositing lab: Dario Vignali. Depositing organization: St. Jude Children's Research Hospital. Publication: Generation of T-cell receptor retrogenic mice. Holst J, Szymczak-Workman AL, Vignali KM, Burton AR, Workman CJ, Vignali DA. Nat Protoc. 2006;1(1):406-17. 10.1038/nprot.2006.61 PubMed 17406263.
Backbone
  Vector backbone: MSCV IRES GFP
  Modifications to backbone: expanded MCS and switched FP
  Vector type: Mammalian Expression, Retroviral
  Tag / fusion protein: IRES-DsRed (C terminal on backbone)
Growth in bacteria
  Bacterial resistance: Ampicillin, 100 μg/mL
  Growth temperature: 37°C
  Growth strain: Stbl3
  Copy number: High Copy
Gene/Insert
  Cloning method: Restriction Enzyme
  Sequencing primers: 5′ pLXSN_5_primer
Terms and licenses: Academic/Nonprofit Terms; Industry Terms: Not Available to Industry
Depositor comments: The FP can be removed with Nco1-Not1 digest. The Multicloning site reads EcoR1-BglII-SnaB1-BamH1-Mfe1-Xho1. These are unique. The Nhe1 site is not unique.
How to cite: pMSCV-IRES-DsRed FP (pMIDsRed II) was a gift from Dario Vignali (Addgene plasmid # 52110 ; http://n2t.net/addgene:52110 ; RRID:Addgene_52110)
