[The description below was written by a language model from this plasmid's Addgene catalogue record and the feature table of its GenBank file.]
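Description:
pMSCV-IRES-DsRed FP (pMIDsRed II) is an empty gammaretroviral expression backbone of about 6.5 kb, derived from MSCV-IRES-GFP by expanding the multiple cloning site and exchanging the fluorescent protein. It is propagated in E. coli through a high-copy ColE1/pUC-type origin and selected with ampicillin via the beta-lactamase gene. Remnants of a lac promoter, operator and CAP site sit in the bacterial portion of the plasmid.

The retroviral unit is bounded by 5′ and 3′ long terminal repeats from murine embryonic stem cell virus. Downstream of the 5′ LTR are the Psi packaging signal and a truncated MMLV gag fragment lacking its start codon, which together support encapsidation of the vector RNA when the plasmid is introduced into a packaging cell line that supplies viral proteins in trans. No separate internal promoter is annotated, so expression of the cargo is expected to come from the 5′ LTR, as is usual for MSCV vectors. A gene of interest is inserted by restriction cloning into the cloning site, which the depositor lists as unique EcoRI, BglII, SnaBI, BamHI, MfeI and XhoI sites (an NheI site is present but not unique). This site lies upstream of an internal ribosome entry site; the IRES is stated in the catalogue entry and marked in the feature table only by primer sites. It drives translation of a codon-optimised DsRed-Express, a rapidly maturing tetrameric DsRed variant. The insert and reporter are therefore translated from one bicistronic transcript, so red fluorescence marks transduced cells without fusing anything to the protein of interest. The reporter can be excised with NcoI and NotI. The associated publication concerns T-cell receptor retrogenic mice, made with retrovirally delivered transgenes.
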