LOCUS       Exported 6468 bp ds-DNA circular SYN 12-MAY-2021
DEFINITION  a bicistronic IRES-DsRed containing retroviral vector, MCS is
            expanded from pMSCV-IRES-GFP.
ACCESSION   .
VERSION     .
KEYWORDS    pMSCV-IRES-DsRed FP (pMIDsRed II)
SOURCE      synthetic DNA construct
  ORGANISM  synthetic DNA construct
REFERENCE   1 (bases 1 to 6468)
  AUTHORS   Holst J, Szymczak-Workman AL, Vignali KM, Burton AR, Workman CJ,
            Vignali DA
  TITLE     Generation of T-cell receptor retrogenic mice.
  JOURNAL   Nat Protoc. 2006;1(1):406-17.
  PUBMED    17406263
REFERENCE   2 (bases 1 to 6468)
  AUTHORS   .
  TITLE     Direct Submission
  JOURNAL   Exported May 12, 2021 from SnapGene Server 1.1.58
            http://www.snapgene.com
FEATURES             Location/Qualifiers
     source          1..6468
                     /organism="synthetic DNA construct"
                     /mol_type="other DNA"
     misc_feature    169..510
                     /label=MESV Psi
                     /note="packaging signal of murine embryonic stem cell
                     virus"
     CDS             577..993
                     /label=gag (truncated)
                     /note="truncated Moloney murine leukemia virus (MMLV) gag
                     gene lacking the start codon"
     primer_bind     923..945
                     /label=pLXSN 5'
                     /note="Murine stem cell virus, forward primer. Also called
                     MSCV"
     primer_bind     961..977
                     /label=pBABE 5'
                     /note="Psi packaging signal, forward primer for pBABE
                     vectors"
     primer_bind     complement(1206..1223)
                     /label=IRES reverse
                     /note="IRES internal ribosome entry site, reverse primer.
                     Also called pCDH-rev"
     primer_bind     1433..1452
                     /label=IRES-F
                     /note="IRES internal ribosome entry site, forward primer"
     CDS             1614..2291
                     /codon_start=1
                     /product="rapidly maturing tetrameric variant of DsRed
                     fluorescent protein (Bevis and Glick, 2002)"
                     /label=DsRed-Express
                     /note="mammalian codon-optimized"
                     /translation="MASSEDVIKEFMRFKVRMEGSVNGHEFEIEGEGEGRPYEGTQTAK
                     LKVTKGGPLPFAWDILSPQFQYGSKVYVKHPADIPDYKKLSFPEGFKWERVMNFEDGGV
                     VTVTQDSSLQDGSFIYKVKFIGVNFPSDGPVMQKKTMGWEASTERLYPRDGVLKGEIHK
                     ALKLKDGGHYLVEFKSIYMAKKPVQLPGYYYVDSKLDITSHNEDYTIVEQYERAEGRHH
                     LFL"
     primer_bind     complement(1744..1762)
                     /label=mCherry-R
                     /note="mCherry, reverse primer"
     primer_bind     complement(1794..1814)
                     /label=DsRed1-N
                     /note="DsRed1, reverse primer"
     primer_bind     2012..2031
                     /label=mCherry-F
                     /note="mCherry, forward primer"
     primer_bind     2206..2229
                     /label=DsRed1-C
                     /note="DsRed1, forward primer"
     LTR             2451..2965
                     /label=3' LTR
                     /note="3' long terminal repeat from murine embryonic stem
                     cell virus"
     protein_bind    3127..3143
                     /label=lac operator
                     /bound_moiety="lac repressor encoded by lacI"
                     /note="The lac repressor binds to the lac operator to
                     inhibit transcription in E. coli. This inhibition can be
                     relieved by adding lactose or
                     isopropyl-beta-D-thiogalactopyranoside (IPTG)."
     promoter        complement(3151..3181)
                     /label=lac promoter
                     /note="promoter for the E. coli lac operon"
     protein_bind    3196..3217
                     /label=CAP binding site
                     /bound_moiety="E. coli catabolite activator protein"
                     /note="CAP binding activates transcription in the presence
                     of cAMP."
     primer_bind     complement(3334..3351)
                     /label=L4440
                     /note="L4440 vector, forward primer"
     rep_origin      complement(3505..4093)
                     /direction=LEFT
                     /label=ori
                     /note="high-copy-number ColE1/pMB1/pBR322/pUC origin of
                     replication"
     primer_bind     complement(3585..3604)
                     /label=pBR322ori-F
                     /note="pBR322 origin, forward primer"
     CDS             complement(4264..5124)
                     /codon_start=1
                     /gene="bla"
                     /product="beta-lactamase"
                     /label=AmpR
                     /note="confers resistance to ampicillin, carbenicillin, and
                     related antibiotics"
                     /translation="MSIQHFRVALIPFFAAFCLPVFAHPETLVKVKDAEDQLGARVGYI
                     ELDLNSGKILESFRPEERFPMMSTFKVLLCGAVLSRIDAGQEQLGRRIHYSQNDLVEYS
                     PVTEKHLTDGMTVRELCSAAITMSDNTAANLLLTTIGGPKELTAFLHNMGDHVTRLDRW
                     EPELNEAIPNDERDTTMPVAMATTLRKLLTGELLTLASRQQLIDWMEADKVAGPLLRSA
                     LPAGWFIADKSGAGERGSRGIIAALGPDGKPSRIVVIYTTGSQATMDERNRQIAEIGAS
                     LIKHW"
     primer_bind     4887..4906
                     /label=Amp-R
                     /note="Ampicillin resistance gene, reverse primer"
     promoter        complement(5125..5229)
                     /gene="bla"
                     /label=AmpR promoter
     primer_bind     5297..5315
                     /label=pBRforEco
                     /note="pBR322 vectors, upsteam of EcoRI site, forward
                     primer"
     primer_bind     complement(5353..5375)
                     /label=pGEX 3'
                     /note="pGEX vectors, reverse primer"
     primer_bind     5475..5494
                     /label=pRS-marker
                     /note="pRS vectors, use to sequence yeast selectable
                     marker"
     primer_bind     5688..5710
                     /label=M13/pUC Forward
                     /note="In lacZ gene"
     primer_bind     5838..5857
                     /label=pBRrevBam
                     /note="pBR322 vectors, tet region, downstream of BamHI,
                     reverse primer"
     LTR             6057..105
                     /label=5' LTR
                     /note="5' long terminal repeat from murine embryonic stem
                     cell virus"
ORIGIN
        1 attcccaata aagcctcttg ctgtttgcat ccgaatcgtg gactcgctga tccttgggag
       61 ggtctcctca gattgattga ctgcccacct cgggggtctt tcatttggag gttccaccga
      121 gatttggaga cccctgccca gggaccaccg acccccccgc cgggaggtaa gctggccagc
      181 ggtcgtttcg tgtctgtctc tgtctttgtg cgtgtttgtg ccggcatcta atgtttgcgc
      241 ctgcgtctgt actagttagc taactagctc tgtatctggc ggacccgtgg tggaactgac
      301 gagttctgaa cacccggccg caaccctggg agacgtccca gggactttgg gggccgtttt
      361 tgtggcccga cctgaggaag ggagtcgatg tggaatccga ccccgtcagg atatgtggtt
      421 ctggtaggag acgagaacct aaaacagttc ccgcctccgt ctgaattttt gctttcggtt
      481 tggaaccgaa gccgcgcgtc ttgtctgctg cagcgctgca gcatcgttct gtgttgtctc
      541 tgtctgactg tgtttctgta tttgtctgaa aattagggcc agactgttac cactccctta
      601 agtttgacct taggtcactg gaaagatgtc gagcggatcg ctcacaacca gtcggtagat
      661 gtcaagaaga gacgttgggt taccttctgc tctgcagaat ggccaacctt taacgtcgga
      721 tggccgcgag acggcacctt taaccgagac ctcatcaccc aggttaagat caaggtcttt
      781 tcacctggcc cgcatggaca cccagaccag gtcccctaca tcgtgacctg ggaagccttg
      841 gcttttgacc cccctccctg ggtcaagccc tttgtacacc ctaagcctcc gcctcctctt
      901 cctccatccg ccccgtctct cccccttgaa cctcctcgtt cgaccccgcc tcgatcctcc
      961 ctttatccag ccctcactcc ttctctaggc gccggaattc agatcttacg tagctagcgg
     1021 atcccaattg ctcgagcggg atcaattccg ccccccccct aacgttactg gccgaagccg
     1081 cttggaataa ggccggtgtg cgtttgtcta tatgttattt tccaccatat tgccgtcttt
     1141 tggcaatgtg agggcccgga aacctggccc tgtcttcttg acgagcattc ctaggggtct
     1201 ttcccctctc gccaaaggaa tgcaaggtct gttgaatgtc gtgaaggaag cagttcctct
     1261 ggaagcttct tgaagacaaa caacgtctgt agcgaccctt tgcaggcagc ggaacccccc
     1321 acctggcgac aggtgcctct gcggccaaaa gccacgtgta taagatacac ctgcaaaggc
     1381 ggcacaaccc cagtgccacg ttgtgagttg gatagttgtg gaaagagtca aatggctctc
     1441 ctcaagcgta ttcaacaagg ggctgaagga tgcccagaag gtaccccatt gtatgggatc
     1501 tgatctgggg cctcggtgca catgctttac atgtgtttag tcgaggttaa aaaaacgtct
     1561 aggccccccg aaccacgggg acgtggtttt cctttgaaaa acacgataat accatggcct
     1621 cctccgagga cgtcatcaag gagttcatgc gcttcaaggt gcgcatggag ggctccgtga
     1681 acggccacga gttcgagatc gagggcgagg gcgagggccg cccctacgag ggcacccaga
     1741 ccgccaagct gaaggtgacc aagggcggcc ccctgccctt cgcctgggac atcctgtccc
     1801 cccagttcca gtacggctcc aaggtgtacg tgaagcaccc cgccgacatc cccgactaca
     1861 agaagctgtc cttccccgag ggcttcaagt gggagcgcgt gatgaacttc gaggacggcg
     1921 gcgtggtgac cgtgacccag gactcctccc tgcaggacgg ctccttcatc tacaaggtga
     1981 agttcatcgg cgtgaacttc ccctccgacg gccccgtaat gcagaagaag actatgggct
     2041 gggaggcctc caccgagcgc ctgtaccccc gcgacggcgt gctgaagggc gagatccaca
     2101 aggccctgaa gctgaaggac ggcggccact acctggtgga gttcaagtcc atctacatgg
     2161 ccaagaagcc cgtgcagctg cccggctact actacgtgga ctccaagctg gacatcacct
     2221 cccacaacga ggactacacc atcgtggagc agtacgagcg cgccgagggc cgccaccacc
     2281 tgttcctgta gcggccgcga ctctagagtc gacctgcagg catgcaagct tcaggtagcc
     2341 ggctaacgtt aacaaccggt acctctagaa ctatagctag catgcgcaaa tttaaagcgc
     2401 tgatatcgat aaaataaaag attttattta gtctccagaa aaagggggga atgaaagacc
     2461 ccacctgtag gtttggcaag ctagcttaag taacgccatt ttgcaaggca tggaaaatac
     2521 ataactgaga atagagaagt tcagatcaag gttaggaaca gagagacagc agaatatggg
     2581 ccaaacagga tatctgtggt aagcagttcc tgccccggct cagggccaag aacagatggt
     2641 ccccagatgc ggtcccgccc tcagcagttt ctagagaacc atcagatgtt tccagggtgc
     2701 cccaaggacc tgaaatgacc ctgtgcctta tttgaactaa ccaatcagtt cgcttctcgc
     2761 ttctgttcgc gcgcttctgc tccccgagct caataaaaga gcccacaacc cctcactcgg
     2821 cgcgccagtc ctccgataga ctgcgtcgcc cgggtacccg tgtatccaat aaaccctctt
     2881 gcagttgcat ccgacttgtg gtctcgctgt tccttgggag ggtctcctct gagtgattga
     2941 ctacccgtca gcgggggtct ttcatgggta acagtttctt gaagttggag aacaacattc
     3001 tgagggtagg agtcgaatat taagtaatcc tgactcaatt agccactgtt ttgaatccac
     3061 atactccaat actcctgaaa tagttcatta tggacagcgc agaaagagct ggggagaatt
     3121 gtgaaattgt tatccgctca caattccaca caacatacga gccggaagca taaagtgtaa
     3181 agcctggggt gcctaatgag tgagctaact cacattaatt gcgttgcgct cactgcccgc
     3241 tttccagtcg ggaaacctgt cgtgccagct gcattaatga atcggccaac gcgcggggag
     3301 aggcggtttg cgtattgggc gctcttccgc ttcctcgctc actgactcgc tgcgctcggt
     3361 cgttcggctg cggcgagcgg tatcagctca ctcaaaggcg gtaatacggt tatccacaga
     3421 atcaggggat aacgcaggaa agaacatgtg agcaaaaggc cagcaaaagg ccaggaaccg
     3481 taaaaaggcc gcgttgctgg cgtttttcca taggctccgc ccccctgacg agcatcacaa
     3541 aaatcgacgc tcaagtcaga ggtggcgaaa cccgacagga ctataaagat accaggcgtt
     3601 tccccctgga agctccctcg tgcgctctcc tgttccgacc ctgccgctta ccggatacct
     3661 gtccgccttt ctcccttcgg gaagcgtggc gctttctcat agctcacgct gtaggtatct
     3721 cagttcggtg taggtcgttc gctccaagct gggctgtgtg cacgaacccc ccgttcagcc
     3781 cgaccgctgc gccttatccg gtaactatcg tcttgagtcc aacccggtaa gacacgactt
     3841 atcgccactg gcagcagcca ctggtaacag gattagcaga gcgaggtatg taggcggtgc
     3901 tacagagttc ttgaagtggt ggcctaacta cggctacact agaagaacag tatttggtat
     3961 ctgcgctctg ctgaagccag ttaccttcgg aaaaagagtt ggtagctctt gatccggcaa
     4021 acaaaccacc gctggtagcg gtggtttttt tgtttgcaag cagcagatta cgcgcagaaa
     4081 aaaaggatct caagaagatc ctttgatctt ttctacgggg tctgacgctc agtggaacga
     4141 aaactcacgt taagggattt tggtcatgag attatcaaaa aggatcttca cctagatcct
     4201 tttaaattaa aaatgaagtt ttaaatcaat ctaaagtata tatgagtaaa cttggtctga
     4261 cagttaccaa tgcttaatca gtgaggcacc tatctcagcg atctgtctat ttcgttcatc
     4321 catagttgcc tgactccccg tcgtgtagat aactacgata cgggagggct taccatctgg
     4381 ccccagtgct gcaatgatac cgcgagaccc acgctcaccg gctccagatt tatcagcaat
     4441 aaaccagcca gccggaaggg ccgagcgcag aagtggtcct gcaactttat ccgcctccat
     4501 ccagtctatt aattgttgcc gggaagctag agtaagtagt tcgccagtta atagtttgcg
     4561 caacgttgtt gccattgcta caggcatcgt ggtgtcacgc tcgtcgtttg gtatggcttc
     4621 attcagctcc ggttcccaac gatcaaggcg agttacatga tcccccatgt tgtgcaaaaa
     4681 agcggttagc tccttcggtc ctccgatcgt tgtcagaagt aagttggccg cagtgttatc
     4741 actcatggtt atggcagcac tgcataattc tcttactgtc atgccatccg taagatgctt
     4801 ttctgtgact ggtgagtact caaccaagtc attctgagaa tagtgtatgc ggcgaccgag
     4861 ttgctcttgc ccggcgtcaa tacgggataa taccgcgcca catagcagaa ctttaaaagt
     4921 gctcatcatt ggaaaacgtt cttcggggcg aaaactctca aggatcttac cgctgttgag
     4981 atccagttcg atgtaaccca ctcgtgcacc caactgatct tcagcatctt ttactttcac
     5041 cagcgtttct gggtgagcaa aaacaggaag gcaaaatgcc gcaaaaaagg gaataagggc
     5101 gacacggaaa tgttgaatac tcatactctt cctttttcaa tattattgaa gcatttatca
     5161 gggttattgt ctcatgagcg gatacatatt tgaatgtatt tagaaaaata aacaaatagg
     5221 ggttccgcgc acatttcccc gaaaagtgcc acctgacgtc taagaaacca ttattatcat
     5281 gacattaacc tataaaaata ggcgtatcac gaggcccttt cgtctcgcgc gtttcggtga
     5341 tgacggtgaa aacctctgac acatgcagct cccggagacg gtcacagctt gtctgtaagc
     5401 ggatgccggg agcagacaag cccgtcaggg cgcgtcagcg ggtgttggcg ggtgtcgggg
     5461 ctggcttaac tatgcggcat cagagcagat tgtactgaga gtgcaccata tgcggtgtga
     5521 aataccgcac agatgcgtaa ggagaaaata ccgcatcagg cgccattcgc cattcaggct
     5581 gcgcaactgt tgggaagggc gatcggtgcg ggcctcttcg ctattacgcc agctggcgaa
     5641 agggggatgt gctgcaaggc gattaagttg ggtaacgcca gggttttccc agtcacgacg
     5701 ttgtaaaacg acggcgcaag gaatggtgca tgcaaggaga tggcgcccaa cagtcccccg
     5761 gccacggggc ctgccaccat acccacgccg aaacaagcgc tcatgagccc gaagtggcga
     5821 gcccgatctt ccccatcggt gatgtcggcg atataggcgc cagcaaccgc acctgtggcg
     5881 ccggtgatgc cggccacgat gcgtccggcg tagaggcgat tagtccaatt tgttaaagac
     5941 aggatatcag tggtccaggc tctagttttg actcaacaat atcaccagct gaagcctata
     6001 gagtacgagc catagataaa ataaaagatt ttatttagtc tccagaaaaa ggggggaatg
     6061 aaagacccca cctgtaggtt tggcaagcta gcttaagtaa cgccattttg caaggcatgg
     6121 aaaatacata actgagaata gagaagttca gatcaaggtt aggaacagag agacagcaga
     6181 atatgggcca aacaggatat ctgtggtaag cagttcctgc cccggctcag ggccaagaac
     6241 agatggtccc cagatgcggt cccgccctca gcagtttcta gagaaccatc agatgtttcc
     6301 agggtgcccc aaggacctga aatgaccctg tgccttattt gaactaacca atcagttcgc
     6361 ttctcgcttc tgttcgcgcg cttctgctcc ccgagctcaa taaaagagcc cacaacccct
     6421 cactcggcgc gccagtcctc cgatagactg cgtcgcccgg gtacccgt
//
