>Addgene plasmid #52110 | pMSCV-IRES-DsRed FP (pMIDsRed II) | addgene partial sequence | sequence record 81870 | pLXSN5 5'-CCCTTGAACCTCCTCGTTCGACC-3'
TCACTCCTTCTCTAGGCGCCGGAATTCAGATCTTACGTAGCTAGCGGATCCCAATTGCTCGAGCGGGATC
AATTCCGCCCCCCCCCTAACGTTACTGGCCGAAGCCGCTTGGAATAAGGCCGGTGTGCGTTTGTCTATAT
GTTATTTTCCACCATATTGCCGTCTTTTGGCAATGTGAGGGCCCGGAAACCTGGCCCTGTCTTCTTGACG
AGCATTCCTAGGGGTCTTTCCCCTCTCGCCAAAGGAATGCAAGGTCTGTTGAATGTCGTGAAGGAAGCAG
TTCCTCTGGAAGCTTCTTGAAGACAAACAACGTCTGTAGCGACCCTTTGCAGGCAGCGGAACCCCCCACC
TGGCGACAGGTGCCTCTGCGGCCAAAAGCCACGTGTATAAGATACACCTGCAAAGGCGGCACAACCCCAG
TGCCACGTTGTGAGTTGGATAGTTGTGGAAAGAGTCAAATGGCTCTCCTCAAGCGTATTCAACAAGGGGC
TGAAGGATGCCCAGAAGGTACCCCATTGTATGGGATCTGATCTGGGGCCTCGGTGCACATGCTTTACATG
TGTTTAGTCGAGGTTAAAAAAACGTCTAGGCCCCCCGAACCACGGGGACGTGGTTTTCCTTTGAAAAACA
CGATAATACCATGGCCTCCTCCGAGGACGTCATCAAGGAGTTCATGCGCTTCAAGGTGCGCATGGAGGGC
TCCGTGAACGGCCACGAGTTCGAGATCGAG
