>Addgene plasmid #52110 | pMSCV-IRES-DsRed FP (pMIDsRed II) | addgene partial sequence | sequence record 81932 | IRES-F 5'-TGGCTCTCCTCAAGCGTATT-3'
TATGGGATCTGATCTGGGGCCTCGGTGCACATGCTTTACATGTGTTTAGTCGAGGTTAAAAAAACGTCTA
GGCCCCCCGAACCACGGGGACGTGGTTTTCCTTTGAAAAACACGATAATACCATGGCCTCCTCCGAGGAC
GTCATCAAGGAGTTCATGCGCTTCAAGGTGCGCATGGAGGGCTCCGTGAACGGCCACGAGTTCGAGATCG
AGGGCGAGGGCGAGGGCCGCCCCTACGAGGGCACCCAGACCGCCAAGCTGAAGGTGACCAAGGGCGGCCC
CCTGCCCTTCGCCTGGGACATCCTGTCCCCCCAGTTCCAGTACGGCTCCAAGGTGTACGTGAAGCACCCC
GCCGACATCCCCGACTACAAGAAGCTGTCCTTCCCCGAGGGCTTCAAGTGGGAGCGCGTGATGAACTTCG
AGGACGGCGGCGTGGTGACCGTGACCCAGGACTCCTCCCTGCA
